Addgene plasmid #190655: pCAG-sp-myc-hSema4D-Q497P
Purpose: Expresses Human Sema4D with N terminal myc after signal peptide containing 497P mutation
Depositing lab: Andrew Newman & Victor Tarabykin. Depositing organization: Charite Universitaetsmedizin Berlin. Publication: Semaphorin heterodimerization in cis regulates membrane targeting and neocortical wiring. Bessa P, Newman AG, Yan K, Schaub T, Dannenberg R, Lajko D, Eilenberger J, Brunet T, Textoris-Taube K, Kemmler E, Deng P, Banerjee P, Ravindran E, Preissner R, Rosario M, Tarabykin V. Nat Commun. 2024 Aug 16;15(1):7059. doi: 10.1038/s41467-024-51009-1. PubMed 39152101.
Backbone
  Vector backbone: pCAG
  Vector type: Mammalian Expression
Growth in bacteria
  Bacterial resistance: Ampicillin, 100 μg/mL
  Growth temperature: 37°C
  Growth strain: DH5alpha
  Copy number: High Copy
Gene/Insert
  Gene/Insert name: Sema4D
  Species: H. sapiens (human)
  Mutation: 497P
  Entrez Gene: SEMA4D (a.k.a. A8, BB18, C9orf164, CD100, COLL4, GR3, M-sema-G, SEMAJ, coll-4)
  Tag / fusion protein: myc (N terminal on insert)
  Cloning method: Gateway Cloning
  Sequencing primers: 5′ CAG-FW
Terms and licenses: Academic/Nonprofit Terms; Industry Terms: Not Available to Industry
How to cite: pCAG-sp-myc-hSema4D-Q497P was a gift from Andrew Newman & Victor Tarabykin (Addgene plasmid # 190655 ; http://n2t.net/addgene:190655 ; RRID:Addgene_190655)
