[The description below was written by a language model from this plasmid's Addgene catalogue record and pLannotate feature annotations shown in this document.]
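Description:
pCAG-sp-myc-hSema4D-Q497P is a mammalian expression plasmid of about 7.5 kb built on the pCAG backbone. It is maintained in E. coli through a high-copy ColE1/pUC-type origin and selected with ampicillin via the β-lactamase gene and its native promoter. The backbone also carries leftover lac promoter/operator and lacI fragments, along with an SV40 origin of replication and an SV40 polyadenylation signal. The SV40 origin can support episomal amplification in cells that express large T antigen. No mammalian selection marker is annotated, which fits use by transient transfection or similar delivery.

The payload is human SEMA4D (CD100), a transmembrane semaphorin that signals through the plexins PLXNB1 and PLXNB2 and is involved in neurite arborization and inhibitory synapse development. Expression is driven by the composite CAG promoter, made up of the CMV immediate-early enhancer, the chicken β-actin promoter and a chimeric β-actin/β-globin intron, which gives strong, broadly active transcription. The transcript is terminated by the rabbit β-globin poly(A) signal; the short HBB fragment annotated just upstream of it is most likely part of that globin 3′ region rather than a fused coding sequence. According to the record, a myc epitope sits immediately after the signal peptide, so the tag should remain on the extracellular N-terminus of the mature protein after signal cleavage. The myc tag is not annotated separately in the feature table. The insert carries the Q497P substitution and was introduced by Gateway cloning. The associated study concerns semaphorin heterodimerization in cis, membrane targeting and neocortical wiring, so the construct is suited to examining how this variant affects Sema4D behaviour in those contexts. The record does not state the mutation's specific effect.
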