Features (pLannotate 1.2.2; 18 found; start..end, strand, type, name):
      4..383     +  enhancer       CMV enhancer: human cytomegalovirus immediate early enhancer
    385..506     +  promoter       chicken β-actin promoter (fragment): contains a 21-bp deletion relative to the standard chicken β-actin promoter
    534..690     +  promoter       chicken β-actin promoter (fragment): contains a 21-bp deletion relative to the standard chicken β-actin promoter
    691..1707    +  intron         chimeric intron: chimera between introns from chicken β-actin and rabbit β-globin
   1757..4372    +  CDS            SEMA4D: SEM4D_HUMAN - Also known as C9orf164, CD100, SEMAJ. Experimental evidence at protein level: Swiss-Prot protein existence level 1. Cell surface receptor for PLXNB1 and PLXNB2 that plays an important role in cell-cell signaling (PubMed:20877282). Regulates GABAergic synapse development (By similarity). Promotes the development of inhibitory synapses in a PLXNB1-dependent manner (By similarity). Modulates the complexity and arborization of developing neurites in hippocampal neurons by activating PLXNB1 and interaction with PLXNB1 mediates activation of RHOA (PubMed:19788569). Promotes the migrati
   4397..4468    +  CDS            HBB (fragment): HBB_PONPY - Experimental evidence at transcript level: Swiss-Prot protein existence level 2. Involved in oxygen transport from the lung to the various peripheral tissues. From Pongo pygmaeus (Bornean orangutan).
   4539..4594    +  polyA_signal   β-globin poly(A) signal: rabbit β-globin polyadenylation signal (Gil and Proudfoot, 1987)
   4979..4995    -  protein_bind   lac operator: The lac repressor binds to the lac operator to inhibit transcription in E. coli. This inhibition can be relieved by adding lactose or isopropyl-β-D-thiogalactopyranoside (IPTG). lac repressor encoded by lacI
   5003..5033    -  promoter       lac promoter: promoter for the E. coli lac operon
   5048..5069    -  protein_bind   CAP binding site: CAP binding activates transcription in the presence of cAMP. E. coli catabolite activator protein
   5082..5121    -  CDS            lacI (fragment): lac repressor; lacI; The lac repressor binds to the lac operator to inhibit transcription in E. coli. This inhibition can be relieved by adding lactose or isopropyl-β-D-thiogalactopyranoside (IPTG).
   5128..5150    +  promoter       SV40 promoter (fragment): SV40 enhancer and early promoter
   5174..5309    +  rep_origin     SV40 ori: SV40 origin of replication
   5329..5463    +  polyA_signal   SV40 poly(A) signal: SV40 polyadenylation signal
   5465..5519    -  CDS            lacI (fragment): lac repressor; lacI; The lac repressor binds to the lac operator to inhibit transcription in E. coli. This inhibition can be relieved by adding lactose or isopropyl-β-D-thiogalactopyranoside (IPTG).
   5702..6290    -  rep_origin     ori: high-copy-number ColE1/pMB1/pBR322/pUC origin of replication
   6461..7321    -  CDS            AmpR: β-lactamase; bla; confers resistance to ampicillin, carbenicillin, and related antibiotics
   7322..7426    -  promoter       AmpR promoter: bla
>Addgene plasmid #190655 | pCAG-sp-myc-hSema4D-Q497P | addgene full sequence | sequence record 436901 | Addgene NGS Result
GTCGACATTGATTATTGACTAGTTATTAATAGTAATCAATTACGGGGTCATTAGTTCATAGCCCATATAT
GGAGTTCCGCGTTACATAACTTACGGTAAATGGCCCGCCTGGCTGACCGCCCAACGACCCCCGCCCATTG
ACGTCAATAATGACGTATGTTCCCATAGTAACGCCAATAGGGACTTTCCATTGACGTCAATGGGTGGAGT
ATTTACGGTAAACTGCCCACTTGGCAGTACATCAAGTGTATCATATGCCAAGTACGCCCCCTATTGACGT
CAATGACGGTAAATGGCCCGCCTGGCATTATGCCCAGTACATGACCTTATGGGACTTTCCTACTTGGCAG
TACATCTACGTATTAGTCATCGCTATTACCATGGTCGAGGTGAGCCCCACGTTCTGCTTCACTCTCCCCA
TCTCCCCCCCCTCCCCACCCCCAATTTTGTATTTATTTATTTTTTAATTATTTTGTGCAGCGATGGGGGC
GGGGGGGGGGGGGGGGGGCGCCTGGGGGGGGGGGTGGGGGGGGGGGGGGGGGGGGGGGGGGGGGGGGGGG
GGGGGGGCGGGGCGGGGCGAGGCGGAGAGGTGCGGCGGCAGCCAATCAGAGCGGCGCGCTCCGAAAGTTT
CCTTTTATGGCGAGGCGGCGGCGGCGGCGGCCCTATAAAAAGCGAAGCGCGCGGCGGGCGGGAGTCGCTG
CGCGCTGCCTTCGCCCCGTGCCCCGCTCCGCCGCCGCCTCGCGCCGCCCGCCCCGGCTCTGACTGACCGC
GTTACTCCCACAGGTGAGCGGGCGGGACGGCCCTTCTCCTCCGGGCTGTAATTAGCGCTTGGTTTAATGA
CGGCTTGTTTCTTTTCTGTGGCTGCGTGAAAGCCTTGAGGGGCTCCGGGAGGGCCCTTTGTGCGGGGGGA
GCGGCTCGGGGGGTGCGTGCGTGTGTGTGTGCGTGGGGAGCGCCGCGTGCGGCTCCGCGCTGCCCGGCGG
CTGTGAGCGCTGCGGGCGCGGCGCGGGGCTTTGTGCGCTCCGCAGTGTGCGCGAGGGGAGCGCGGCCGGG
GGCGGTGCCCCGCGGTGCGGGGGGGGCTGCGAGGGGAACAAAGGCTGCGTGCGGGGTGTGTGCGTGGGGG
GGTGAGCAGGGGGTGTGGGCGCGTCGGTCGGGCTGCAACCCCCCCTGCACCCCCCTCCCCGAGTTGCTGA
GCACGGCCCGGCTTCGGGTGCGGGGCTCCGTACGGGGCGTGGCGCGGGGCTCGCCGTGCCGGGCGGGGGG
TGGCGGCAGGTGGGGGTGCCGGGCGGGGCGGGGCCGCCTCGGGCCGGGGAGGGCTCGGGGGAGGGGCGCG
GCGGCCCCCGGAGCGCCGGCGGCTGTCGAGGCGCGGCGAGCCGCAGCCATTGCCTTTTATGGTAATCGTG
CGAGAGGGCGCAGGGACTTCCTTTGTCCCAAATCTGTGCGGAGCCGAAATCTGGGAGGCGCCGCCGCACC
CCCTCTAGCGGGCGCGGGGCGAAGCGGTGCGGCGCCGGCAGGAAGGAAATGGGCGGGGAGGGCCTTCGTG
CGTCGCCGCGCCGCCGTCCCCTTCTCCCTCTCCAGCCTCGGGGCTGTCCGCGGGGGGACGGCTGCCTTCG
GGGGGGACGGGGCAGGGCGGGGTTCGGCTTCTGGCGTGTGACCGGCGGCTCTAGAGCCTCTGCTAACCAT
GTTCATGCCTTCTTCTTTTTCCTACAGCTCCTGGGCAACGTGCTGGTTATTGTGCTGTCTCATCATTTTG
GCAAAGATGAGGATGTGCACCCCCATTAGGGGGCTGCTCATGGCCCTTGCAGTGATGTTTGGGACAGCGA
TGGCAGAACAAAAACTCATCTCAGAAGAGGATCTGTTTGCACCCATACCCCGGATCACCTGGGAGCACAG
AGAGGTGCACCTGGTGCAGTTTCATGAGCCAGACATCTACAACTACTCAGCCTTGCTGCTGAGCGAGGAC
AAGGACACCTTGTACATAGGTGCCCGGGAGGCGGTCTTCGCTGTGAACGCACTCAACATCTCCGAGAAGC
AGCATGAGGTGTATTGGAAGGTCTCAGAAGACAAAAAAGCAAAATGTGCAGAAAAGGGGAAATCAAAACA
GACAGAGTGCCTCAACTACATCCGGGTGCTGCAGCCACTCAGCGCCACTTCCCTTTACGTGTGTGGGACC
AACGCATTCCAGCCGGCCTGTGACCACCTGAACTTAACATCCTTTAAGTTTCTGGGGAAAAATGAAGATG
GCAAAGGAAGATGTCCCTTTGACCCAGCACACAGCTACACATCCGTCATGGTTGATGGAGAACTTTATTC
GGGGACGTCGTATAATTTTTTGGGAAGTGAACCCATCATCTCCCGAAATTCTTCCCACAGTCCTCTGAGG
ACAGAATATGCAATCCCTTGGCTGAACGAGCCTAGTTTCGTGTTTGCTGACGTGATCCGAAAAAGCCCAG
ACAGCCCCGACGGCGAGGATGACAGGGTCTACTTCTTCTTCACGGAGGTGTCTGTGGAGTATGAGTTTGT
GTTCAGGGTGCTGATCCCACGGATAGCAAGAGTGTGCAAGGGGGACCAGGGCGGCCTGAGGACCTTGCAG
AAGAAATGGACCTCCTTCCTGAAAGCCCGACTCATCTGCTCCCGGCCAGACAGCGGCTTGGTCTTCAATG
TGCTGCGGGATGTCTTCGTGCTCAGGTCCCCGGGCCTGAAGGTGCCTGTGTTCTATGCACTCTTCACCCC
ACAGCTGAACAACGTGGGGCTGTCGGCAGTGTGCGCCTACAACCTGTCCACAGCCGAGGAGGTCTTCTCC
CACGGGAAGTACATGCAGAGCACCACAGTGGAGCAGTCCCACACCAAGTGGGTGCGCTATAATGGCCCGG
TACCCAAGCCGCGGCCTGGAGCGTGCATCGACAGCGAGGCACGGGCCGCCAACTACACCAGCTCCTTGAA
TTTGCCAGACAAGACGCTGCAGTTCGTTAAAGACCACCCTTTGATGGATGACTCGGTAACCCCAATAGAC
AACAGGCCCAGGTTAATCAAGAAAGATGTGAACTACACCCAGATCGTGGTGGACCGGACCCAGGCCCTGG
ATGGGACTGTCTATGATGTCATGTTTGTCAGCACAGACCGGGGAGCTCTGCACAAAGCCATCAGCCTCGA
GCACGCTGTTCACATCATCGAGGAGACCCAGCTCTTCCAGGACTTTGAGCCAGTCCAGACCCTGCTGCTG
TCTTCAAAGAAGGGCAACAGGTTTGTCTATGCTGGCTCTAACTCGGGCGTGGTCCCCGCCCCGCTGGCCT
TCTGTGGGAAGCACGGCACCTGCGAGGACTGTGTGCTGGCGCGGGACCCCTACTGCGCCTGGAGCCCGCC
CACAGCGACCTGCGTGGCTCTGCACCAGACCGAGAGCCCCAGCAGGGGTTTGATTCAGGAGATGAGCGGC
GATGCTTCTGTGTGCCCGGATAAAAGTAAAGGAAGTTACCGGCAGCATTTTTTCAAGCACGGTGGCACAG
CGGAACTGAAATGCTCCCAAAAATCCAACCTGGCCCGGGTCTTTTGGAAGTTCCAGAATGGCGTGTTGAA
GGCCGAGAGCCCCAAGTACGGTCTTATGGGCAGAAAAAACTTGCTCATCTTCAACTTGTCAGAAGGAGAC
AGTGGGGTGTACCAGTGCCTGTCAGAGGAGAGGGTTAAGAACAAAACGGTCTTCCAAGTGGTCGCCAAGC
ACGTCCTGGAAGTGAAGGTGGTTCCAAAGCCCGTAGTGGCCCCCACCTTGTCAGTTGTTCAGACAGAAGG
TAGTAGGATTGCCACCAAAGTGTTGGTGGCATCCACCCAAGGGTCTTCTCCCCCAACCCCAGCCGTGCAG
GCCACCTCCTCCGGGGCCATCACCCTTCCTCCCAAGCCTGCGCCCACCGGCACATCCTGCGAACCAAAGA
TCGTCATCAACACGGTCCCCCAGCTCCACTCGGAGAAAACCATGTATCTTAAGTCCAGCGACAACCGCCT
CCTCATGTCCCTCTTCCTCTTCTTCTTTGTTCTCTTCCTCTGCCTCTTTTTCTACAACTGCTATAAGGGA
TACCTGCCCAGACAGTGCTTGAAATTCCGCTCGGCCCTACTAATTGGGAAGAAGAAGCCCAAGTCAGATT
TCTGTGACCGTGAGCAGAGCCTGAAGGAGACGTTAGTAGAGCCAGGGAGCTTCTCCCAGCAGAATGGGGA
GCACCCCAAGCCAGCCCTGGACACCGGCTATGAGACCGAGCAAGACACCATCACCAGCAAAGTCCCCACG
GATAGGGAGGACTCACAGAGGATCGACGACCTTTCTGCCAGGGACAAGCCCTTTGACGTCAAGTGTGAGC
TGAAGTTCGCTGACTCAGACGCAGATGGAGACTGACCTCGAGGATATCGCGGCCGCACTCCTCAGGTGCA
GGCTGCCTATCAGAAGGTGGTGGCTGGTGTGGCCAATGCCCTGGCTCACAAATACCACTGAGATCTTTTT
CCCTCTGCCAAAAATTATGGGGACATCATGAAGCCCCTTGAGCATCTGACTTCTGGCTAATAAAGGAAAT
TTATTTTCATTGCAATAGTGTGTTGGAATTTTTTGTGTCTCTCACTCGGAAGGACATATGGGAGGGCAAA
TCATTTAAAACATCAGAATGAGTATTTGGTTTAGAGTTTGGCAACATATGCCCATATGCTGGCTGCCATG
AACAAAGGTTGGCTATAAAGAGGTCATCAGTATATGAAACAGCCCCCTGCTGTCCATTCCTTATTCCATA
GAAAAGCCTTGACTTGAGGTTAGATTTTTTTTATATTTTGTTTTGTGTTATTTTTTTCTTTAACATCCCT
AAAATTTTCCTTACATGTTTTACTAGCCAGATTTTTCCTCCTCTCCTGACTACTCCCAGTCATAGCTGTC
CCTCTTCTCTTATGGAGATCCCTCGACCTGCAGCCCAAGCTTGGCGTAATCATGGTCATAGCTGTTTCCT
GTGTGAAATTGTTATCCGCTCACAATTCCACACAACATACGAGCCGGAAGCATAAAGTGTAAAGCCTGGG
GTGCCTAATGAGTGAGCTAACTCACATTAATTGCGTTGCGCTCACTGCCCGCTTTCCAGTCGGGAAACCT
GTCGTGCCAGCGGATCCGCATCTCAATTAGTCAGCAACCATAGTCCCGCCCCTAACTCCGCCCATCCCGC
CCCTAACTCCGCCCAGTTCCGCCCATTCTCCGCCCCATGGCTGACTAATTTTTTTTATTTATGCAGAGGC
CGAGGCCGCCTCGGCCTCTGAGCTATTCCAGAAGTAGTGAGGAGGCTTTTTTGGAGGCCTAGGCTTTTGC
AAAAAGCTAACTTGTTTATTGCAGCTTATAATGGTTACAAATAAAGCAATAGCATCACAAATTTCACAAA
TAAAGCATTTTTTTCACTGCATTCTAGTTGTGGTTTGTCCAAACTCATCAATGTATCTTATCATGTCTGG
ATCCGCTGCATTAATGAATCGGCCAACGCGCGGGGAGAGGCGGTTTGCGTATTGGGCGCTCTTCCGCTTC
CTCGCTCACTGACTCGCTGCGCTCGGTCGTTCGGCTGCGGCGAGCGGTATCAGCTCACTCAAAGGCGGTA
ATACGGTTATCCACAGAATCAGGGGATAACGCAGGAAAGAACATGTGAGCAAAAGGCCAGCAAAAGGCCA
GGAACCGTAAAAAGGCCGCGTTGCTGGCGTTTTTCCATAGGCTCCGCCCCCCTGACGAGCATCACAAAAA
TCGACGCTCAAGTCAGAGGTGGCGAAACCCGACAGGACTATAAAGATACCAGGCGTTTCCCCCTGGAAGC
TCCCTCGTGCGCTCTCCTGTTCCGACCCTGCCGCTTACCGGATACCTGTCCGCCTTTCTCCCTTCGGGAA
GCGTGGCGCTTTCTCATAGCTCACGCTGTAGGTATCTCAGTTCGGTGTAGGTCGTTCGCTCCAAGCTGGG
CTGTGTGCACGAACCCCCCGTTCAGCCCGACCGCTGCGCCTTATCCGGTAACTATCGTCTTGAGTCCAAC
CCGGTAAGACACGACTTATCGCCACTGGCAGCAGCCACTGGTAACAGGATTAGCAGAGCGAGGTATGTAG
GCGGTGCTACAGAGTTCTTGAAGTGGTGGCCTAACTACGGCTACACTAGAAGAACAGTATTTGGTATCTG
CGCTCTGCTGAAGCCAGTTACCTTCGGAAAAAGAGTTGGTAGCTCTTGATCCGGCAAACAAACCACCGCT
GGTAGCGGTGGTTTTTTTGTTTGCAAGCAGCAGATTACGCGCAGAAAAAAAGGATCTCAAGAAGATCCTT
TGATCTTTTCTACGGGGTCTGACGCTCAGTGGAACGAAAACTCACGTTAAGGGATTTTGGTCATGAGATT
ATCAAAAAGGATCTTCACCTAGATCCTTTTAAATTAAAAATGAAGTTTTAAATCAATCTAAAGTATATAT
GAGTAAACTTGGTCTGACAGTTACCAATGCTTAATCAGTGAGGCACCTATCTCAGCGATCTGTCTATTTC
GTTCATCCATAGTTGCCTGACTCCCCGTCGTGTAGATAACTACGATACGGGAGGGCTTACCATCTGGCCC
CAGTGCTGCAATGATACCGCGAGACCCACGCTCACCGGCTCCAGATTTATCAGCAATAAACCAGCCAGCC
GGAAGGGCCGAGCGCAGAAGTGGTCCTGCAACTTTATCCGCCTCCATCCAGTCTATTAATTGTTGCCGGG
AAGCTAGAGTAAGTAGTTCGCCAGTTAATAGTTTGCGCAACGTTGTTGCCATTGCTACAGGCATCGTGGT
GTCACGCTCGTCGTTTGGTATGGCTTCATTCAGCTCCGGTTCCCAACGATCAAGGCGAGTTACATGATCC
CCCATGTTGTGCAAAAAAGCGGTTAGCTCCTTCGGTCCTCCGATCGTTGTCAGAAGTAAGTTGGCCGCAG
TGTTATCACTCATGGTTATGGCAGCACTGCATAATTCTCTTACTGTCATGCCATCCGTAAGATGCTTTTC
TGTGACTGGTGAGTACTCAACCAAGTCATTCTGAGAATAGTGTATGCGGCGACCGAGTTGCTCTTGCCCG
GCGTCAATACGGGATAATACCGCGCCACATAGCAGAACTTTAAAAGTGCTCATCATTGGAAAACGTTCTT
CGGGGCGAAAACTCTCAAGGATCTTACCGCTGTTGAGATCCAGTTCGATGTAACCCACTCGTGCACCCAA
CTGATCTTCAGCATCTTTTACTTTCACCAGCGTTTCTGGGTGAGCAAAAACAGGAAGGCAAAATGCCGCA
AAAAAGGGAATAAGGGCGACACGGAAATGTTGAATACTCATACTCTTCCTTTTTCAATATTATTGAAGCA
TTTATCAGGGTTATTGTCTCATGAGCGGATACATATTTGAATGTATTTAGAAAAATAAACAAATAGGGGT
TCCGCGCACATTTCCCCGAAAAGTGCCACCTGG
